Addgene plasmid #47932: pT7ddx19gRNA
Purpose: in vitro transcription of ddx19 gRNA
Depositing lab: Wenbiao Chen & Susan Wente. Depositing organization: Vanderbilt University. Publication: Efficient multiplex biallelic zebrafish genome editing using a CRISPR nuclease system. Jao LE, Wente SR, Chen W. Proc Natl Acad Sci U S A. 2013 Aug 5. 10.1073/pnas.1308335110 PubMed 23918387.
Backbone
  Vector backbone: pT7-gRNA
  Backbone size w/o insert (bp): 2542
  Total vector size (bp): 2526
  Vector type: CRISPR
Growth in bacteria
  Bacterial resistance: Ampicillin, 100 μg/mL
  Growth temperature: 37°C
  Growth strain: Top10
  Copy number: High Copy
Gene/Insert
  Gene/Insert name: ddx19 gRNA
  Species: D. rerio (zebrafish)
  Insert size (bp): 20
  Entrez Gene: ddx19 (a.k.a. chunp6915, fi21a04, wu:fb24g07, wu:fc59e08, wu:fd14f03, wu:fi21a04)
  Cloning method: Restriction Enzyme; 5′ cloning site BsmBI (destroyed during cloning); 3′ cloning site BsmBI (destroyed during cloning)
  Sequencing primers: 5′ M13 Rev
Terms and licenses: Academic/Nonprofit Terms; Industry Terms: Not Available to Industry
Depositor comments: For more information on Chen and Wente Lab CRISPR Plasmids please refer to: http://www.addgene.org/crispr/Chen/ gRNA target sequence GGCAACAGATTCGTGGGCCC
How to cite: pT7ddx19gRNA was a gift from Wenbiao Chen & Susan Wente (Addgene plasmid # 47932 ; http://n2t.net/addgene:47932 ; RRID:Addgene_47932)
