[The description below was written by a language model from this plasmid's Addgene catalogue record and pLannotate feature annotations shown in this document.]
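Description:
pT7ddx19gRNA is a small (about 2.5 kb) bacterial plasmid that serves as a template for in vitro transcription of a single guide RNA targeting the zebrafish (Danio rerio) ddx19 gene. It is built on the pT7-gRNA backbone, a pUC-type cloning vector propagated in E. coli through a high-copy ColE1/pMB1-family origin and selected with ampicillin via the β-lactamase (AmpR) gene and its native promoter. Remnants of the parental cloning vector are also annotated, including a lacI fragment, the CAP binding site, lac promoter and operator, fragments of the pUC multiple cloning site and lacZα, and part of the pBR322 bom region. These are backbone leftovers and play no role in guide RNA production.

The functional cassette consists of a bacteriophage T7 promoter followed by the 20-nucleotide ddx19 targeting sequence and then the Streptococcus pyogenes Cas9 guide RNA scaffold. The spacer was inserted between two BsmBI sites, which were destroyed during cloning. This fits the total size being slightly smaller than the empty backbone, since a stuffer segment is replaced by the short insert. The spacer itself is not annotated in the feature table but corresponds to the gap between the T7 promoter and the scaffold. Transcription by T7 RNA polymerase yields a complete chimeric gRNA with no need for any cellular promoter.

The plasmid carries no Cas9 coding sequence, so the nuclease has to be supplied separately. According to the record, it belongs to a CRISPR toolkit developed for efficient multiplex, biallelic genome editing in zebrafish, where it provides the gRNA used to disrupt ddx19.
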