Features (pLannotate 1.2.2; 12 found; start..end, strand, type, name):
     26..130     +  promoter       AmpR promoter: bla
    131..991     +  CDS            AmpR: β-lactamase; bla; confers resistance to ampicillin, carbenicillin, and related antibiotics
   1162..1750    +  rep_origin     ori: high-copy-number ColE1/pMB1/pBR322/pUC origin of replication
   1933..2025    +  CDS            lacI (fragment): lac repressor; lacI; The lac repressor binds to the lac operator to inhibit transcription in E. coli. This inhibition can be relieved by adding lactose or isopropyl-β-D-thiogalactopyranoside (IPTG).
   2038..2059    +  protein_bind   CAP binding site: CAP binding activates transcription in the presence of cAMP. E. coli catabolite activator protein
   2074..2104    +  promoter       lac promoter: promoter for the E. coli lac operon
   2112..2128    +  protein_bind   lac operator: The lac repressor binds to the lac operator to inhibit transcription in E. coli. This inhibition can be relieved by adding lactose or isopropyl-β-D-thiogalactopyranoside (IPTG). lac repressor encoded by lacI
   2176..2194    +  promoter       T7 promoter: promoter for bacteriophage T7 RNA polymerase
   2213..2288    +  misc_RNA       gRNA scaffold: guide RNA scaffold for the Streptococcus pyogenes CRISPR/Cas9 system
   2289..2315    -  misc_feature   MCS (fragment): pUC18/19 multiple cloning site
   2312..2469    +  CDS            lacZα (fragment): LacZα fragment of β-galactosidase; lacZ fragment
   2475..2526    -  misc_feature   bom (fragment): basis of mobility region from pBR322
>Addgene plasmid #47932 | pT7ddx19gRNA | depositor full sequence | sequence record 68744 | pT7ddx19gRNA sequence 2527 bps
AGGTGGCACTTTTCGGGGAAATGTGCGCGGAACCCCTATTTGTTTATTTTTCTAAATACATTCAAATATG
TATCCGCTCATGAGACAATAACCCTGATAAATGCTTCAATAATATTGAAAAAGGAAGAGTATGAGTATTC
AACATTTCCGTGTCGCCCTTATTCCCTTTTTTGCGGCATTTTGCCTTCCTGTTTTTGCTCACCCAGAAAC
GCTGGTGAAAGTAAAAGATGCTGAAGATCAGTTGGGTGCACGAGTGGGTTACATCGAACTGGATCTCAAC
AGCGGTAAGATCCTTGAGAGTTTTCGCCCCGAAGAACGTTTTCCAATGATGAGCACTTTTAAAGTTCTGC
TATGTGGCGCGGTATTATCCCGTATTGACGCCGGGCAAGAGCAACTCGGTCGCCGCATACACTATTCTCA
GAATGACTTGGTTGAGTACTCACCAGTCACAGAAAAGCATCTTACGGATGGCATGACAGTAAGAGAATTA
TGCAGTGCTGCCATAACCATGAGTGATAACACTGCGGCCAACTTACTTCTGACAACGATCGGAGGACCGA
AGGAGCTAACCGCTTTTTTGCACAACATGGGGGATCATGTAACTCGCCTTGATCGTTGGGAACCGGAGCT
GAATGAAGCCATACCAAACGACGAGCGTGACACCACGATGCCTGTAGCAATGGCAACAACGTTGCGCAAA
CTATTAACTGGCGAACTACTTACTCTAGCTTCCCGGCAACAATTAATAGACTGGATGGAGGCGGATAAAG
TTGCAGGACCACTTCTGCGCTCGGCCCTTCCGGCTGGCTGGTTTATTGCTGATAAATCTGGAGCCGGTGA
GCGTGGGTCTCGCGGTATCATTGCAGCACTGGGGCCAGATGGTAAGCCCTCCCGTATCGTAGTTATCTAC
ACGACGGGGAGTCAGGCAACTATGGATGAACGAAATAGACAGATCGCTGAGATAGGTGCCTCACTGATTA
AGCATTGGTAACTGTCAGACCAAGTTTACTCATATATACTTTAGATTGATTTAAAACTTCATTTTTAATT
TAAAAGGATCTAGGTGAAGATCCTTTTTGATAATCTCATGACCAAAATCCCTTAACGTGAGTTTTCGTTC
CACTGAGCGTCAGACCCCGTAGAAAAGATCAAAGGATCTTCTTGAGATCCTTTTTTTCTGCGCGTAATCT
GCTGCTTGCAAACAAAAAAACCACCGCTACCAGCGGTGGTTTGTTTGCCGGATCAAGAGCTACCAACTCT
TTTTCCGAAGGTAACTGGCTTCAGCAGAGCGCAGATACCAAATACTGTCCTTCTAGTGTAGCCGTAGTTA
GGCCACCACTTCAAGAACTCTGTAGCACCGCCTACATACCTCGCTCTGCTAATCCTGTTACCAGTGGCTG
CTGCCAGTGGCGATAAGTCGTGTCTTACCGGGTTGGACTCAAGACGATAGTTACCGGATAAGGCGCAGCG
GTCGGGCTGAACGGGGGGTTCGTGCACACAGCCCAGCTTGGAGCGAACGACCTACACCGAACTGAGATAC
CTACAGCGTGAGCATTGAGAAAGCGCCACGCTTCCCGAAGGGAGAAAGGCGGACAGGTATCCGGTAAGCG
GCAGGGTCGGAACAGGAGAGCGCACGAGGGAGCTTCCAGGGGGAAACGCCTGGTATCTTTATAGTCCTGT
CGGGTTTCGCCACCTCTGACTTGAGCGTCGATTTTTGTGATGCTCGTCAGGGGGGCGGAGCCTATGGAAA
AACGCCAGCAACGCGGCCTTTTTACGGTTCCTGGCCTTTTGCTGGCCTTTTGCTCACATGTTCTTTCCTG
CGTTATCCCCTGATTCTGTGGATAACCGTATTACCGCCTTTGAGTGAGCTGATACCGCTCGCCGCAGCCG
AACGACCGAGCGCAGCGAGTCAGTGAGCGAGGAAGCGGAAGAGCGCCCAATACGCAAACCGCCTCTCCCC
GCGCGTTGGCCGATTCATTAATGCAGCTGGCACGACAGGTTTCCCGACTGGAAAGCGGGCAGTGAGCGCA
ACGCAATTAATGTGAGTTAGCTCACTCATTAGGCACCCCAGGCTTTACACTTTATGCTTCCGGCTCGTAT
GTTGTGTGGAATTGTGAGCGGATAACAATTTCACACAGGAAACAGCTATGACCATGATTACGCCAAGCTT
GAAATTAATACGACTCACTATAGGCAACAGATTCGTGGGCCCGTTTTAGAGCTAGAAATAGCAAGTTAAA
ATAAGGCTAGTCCGTTATCAACTTGAAAAAGTGGCACCGAGTCGGTGCGGATCCCCGGGTACCGAGCTCG
AATTCACTGGCCGTCGTTTTACAACGTCGTGACTGGGAAAACCCTGGCGTTACCCAACTTAATCGCCTTG
CAGCACATCCCCCTTTCGCCAGCTGGCGTAATAGCGAAGAGGCCCGCACCGATCGCCCTTCCCAACAGTT
GCGCAGCCTGAATGGCGAATGGCGCCTGATGCGGTATTTTCTCCTTACGCATCTGTGCGGTATTTCACAC
CGCATAC
