>Addgene plasmid #47932 | pT7ddx19gRNA | addgene partial sequence | sequence record 69831 | M13_pUC_rev
AATTAATACGACTCACTATAGGCAACAGATTCGTGGGCCCGTTTTAGAGCTAGAAATAGCAAGTTAAAAT
AAGGCTAGTCCGTTATCAACTTGAAAAAGTGGCACCGAGTCGGTGCGGATCCCCGGGTACCGAGCTCGAA
TTCACTGGCCGTCGTTTTACAACGTCGTGACTGGGAAAACCCTGGCGTTACCCAACTTAATCGCCTTGCA
GCACATCCCCCTTTCGCCAGCTGGCGTAATAGCGAAGAGGCCCGCACCGATCGCCCTTCCCAACAGTTGC
GCAGCCTGAATGGCGAATGGCGCCTGATGCGGTATTTTCTCCTTACGCATCTGTGCGGTATTTCACACCG
CATAAGGTGGCACTTTTCGGGGAAATGTGCGCGGAACCCCTATTTGTTTATTTTTCTAAATACATTCAAA
TATGTATCCGCTCATGAGACAATAACCCTGATAAATGCTTCAATAATATTGAAAAAGGAAGAGTATGAGT
ATTCAACATTTCCGTGTCGCCCTTATTCCCTTTTTTGCGGCATTTTGCCTTCCTGTTTTTGCTCACCCAG
AAACGCTGGTGAAAGTAAAAGATGCTGAAGATCAGTTGGGTGCACGAGTGGGTTACATCGAACTGGATCT
CAACAGCGGTAAGATCCTTGAGAGTTTTCGCCCCGAAGAACGTTTTCCAATGATGAGCACTTTTAAAGTT
CTGCTATGTGGCGCGGTATTATCCCGTATTGACGCCGGGCAAGAGCAACTCGGTCGCCGCATACACTATT
CTCAGAATGACTTGGTTGAGT
